Addgene plasmid #174269: pAPM-miR30-LRPPRC-ts2
Purpose: LRPPRC knockdown
Depositing lab: Jeremy Luban. Depositing organization: University of Massachusetts, Worcester. Publication: IFIH1 (MDA5) is required for innate immune detection of intron-containing RNA expressed from the HIV-1 provirus. Guney MH, Nagalekshmi K, McCauley SM, Carbone C, Aydemir O, Luban J. Proc Natl Acad Sci U S A. 2024 Jul 16;121(29):e2404349121. doi: 10.1073/pnas.2404349121. Epub 2024 Jul 10. PubMed 38985764.
Backbone
  Vector backbone: pAPM-miR30
  Vector type: Lentiviral, RNAi
  Selectable markers: Puromycin
Growth in bacteria
  Bacterial resistance: Ampicillin, 100 μg/mL
  Growth temperature: 30°C
  Growth strain: NEB Stable
  Copy number: High Copy
Gene/Insert
  Gene/Insert name: LRPPRC shRNA
  gRNA/shRNA sequence: TATCCAAGAATCTTGCTGGCAC
  Species: H. sapiens (human)
  Entrez Gene: LRPPRC (a.k.a. CLONE-23970, GP130, LRP130, LSFC, MC4DN5)
  Promoter: SFFV
  Cloning method: Restriction Enzyme; 5′ cloning site unknown (unknown if destroyed)
Terms and licenses: Academic/Nonprofit Terms; Industry Terms: Not Available to Industry
Depositor comments: Please visit https://doi.org/10.1101/2023.11.17.567619 for bioRxiv preprint.
How to cite: pAPM-miR30-LRPPRC-ts2 was a gift from Jeremy Luban (Addgene plasmid # 174269 ; http://n2t.net/addgene:174269 ; RRID:Addgene_174269)
