[The description below was written by a language model from this plasmid's Addgene catalogue record and pLannotate feature annotations shown in this document.]
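Description:
pAPM-miR30-LRPPRC-ts2 is a lentiviral RNAi vector built on the pAPM-miR30 backbone and designed to knock down human LRPPRC. In bacteria the 6.3 kb plasmid is maintained by a high-copy ColE1/pUC-type origin and selected with ampicillin through the β-lactamase gene and its own promoter. A fragment of the pBR322 bom region and an SV40 enhancer/early promoter are also annotated in the backbone.

The transfer cassette is an HIV-1-derived vector genome. A CMV enhancer and promoter sit directly upstream of a truncated 5' LTR, so genomic RNA can be transcribed in producer cells from the CMV element rather than the native U3. This is followed by the Ψ packaging signal with a short gag fragment, the Rev response element for Rev-dependent nuclear export, a Rev fragment, and the cPPT/CTS. A second truncated LTR annotation closes the cassette on the 3' side. No WPRE is annotated.

Internally, the spleen focus-forming virus LTR promoter drives the puromycin N-acetyltransferase gene. This is followed immediately by miR-30a 5' and 3' flanking sequences that bracket the LRPPRC-targeting hairpin. The layout suggests a single SFFV transcript carrying both the selection marker and a microRNA-embedded shRNA, which would be processed by the endogenous miRNA pathway, so that puromycin-resistant transduced cells also express the knockdown hairpin. The "ts2" in the name probably denotes a second target site within LRPPRC, although the record does not say so. The associated publication concerns innate immune detection of intron-containing RNA from the HIV-1 provirus.
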