Features (pLannotate 1.2.2; 19 found; start..end, strand, type, name):
    179..558     +  enhancer       CMV enhancer: human cytomegalovirus immediate early enhancer
    559..758     +  promoter       CMV promoter: human cytomegalovirus (CMV) immediate early promoter
    776..956     +  LTR            5' LTR (truncated): truncated 5' long terminal repeat (LTR) from HIV-1
   1003..1128    +  misc_feature   HIV-1 Ψ: packaging signal of human immunodeficiency virus type 1
   1112..1450    +  CDS            HIV-1 gag (fragment): gag protein from human immunodeficiency virus 1; gag
   1625..1858    +  misc_feature   RRE: The Rev response element (RRE) of HIV-1 allows for Rev-dependent mRNA export from the nucleus to the cytoplasm.
   2235..2335    +  CDS            Rev (fragment): human immunodeficiency virus 1 (HIV-1) Rev protein; rev; enhances nuclear export of unspliced and incompletely spliced viral mRNAs
   2385..2502    +  misc_feature   cPPT/CTS: central polypurine tract and central termination sequence of HIV-1
   2639..3046    +  promoter       SFFV promoter: spleen focus-forming virus long terminal repeat (LTR) promoter
   3067..3663    +  CDS            pac: PUAC_STRAD - Protein predicted: Swiss-Prot protein existence level 4. Detoxification of puromycin. From Streptomyces alboniger.
   3688..3733    +  ncRNA          5' miR-30a (fragment): sequence upstream of the 71-nt precursor of the human miR-30a microRNA (Zeng et al., 2002) miRNA
   3803..3828    +  ncRNA          3' miR-30a (fragment): sequence downstream of the 71-nt precursor of the human miR-30a microRNA (Zeng et al., 2002) miRNA
   3858..3877    +  misc_feature   cPPT/CTS (fragment): central polypurine tract and central termination sequence of HIV-1
   3909..4089    +  LTR            5' LTR (truncated): truncated 5' long terminal repeat (LTR) from HIV-1
   4160..4748    -  rep_origin     ori: high-copy-number ColE1/pMB1/pBR322/pUC origin of replication
   4919..5779    -  CDS            AmpR: β-lactamase; bla; confers resistance to ampicillin, carbenicillin, and related antibiotics
   5780..5884    -  promoter       AmpR promoter: bla
   5943..5995    -  misc_feature   bom (fragment): basis of mobility region from pBR322
   6157..167     +  promoter       SV40 promoter (across the origin): SV40 enhancer and early promoter
>Addgene plasmid #174269 | pAPM-miR30-LRPPRC-ts2 | addgene full sequence | sequence record 343176 | Addgene NGS Result
CGCCCCTAACTCCGCCCATCCCGCCCCTAACTCCGCCCAGTTCCGCCCATTCTCCGCCCCATGGCTGACT
AATTTTTTTTATTTATGCAGAGGCCGAGGCCGCCTCTGCCTCTGAGCTATTCCAGAAGTAGTGAGGAGGC
TTTTTTGGAGGCCTAGGCTTTTGCAAAAAGCTCGCGTTGACATTGATTATTGACTAGTTATTAATAGTAA
TCAATTACGGGGTCATTAGTTCATAGCCCATATATGGAGTTCCGCGTTACATAACTTACGGTAAATGGCC
CGCCTGGCTGACCGCCCAACGACCCCCGCCCATTGACGTCAATAATGACGTATGTTCCCATAGTAACGCC
AATAGGGACTTTCCATTGACGTCAATGGGTGGAGTATTTACGGTAAACTGCCCACTTGGCAGTACATCAA
GTGTATCATATGCCAAGTACGCCCCCTATTGACGTCAATGACGGTAAATGGCCCGCCTGGCATTATGCCC
AGTACATGACCTTATGGGACTTTCCTACTTGGCAGTACATCTACGTATTAGTCATCGCTATTACCATGGT
GATGCGGTTTTGGCAGTACATCAATGGGCGTGGATAGCGGTTTGACTCACGGGGATTTCCAAGTCTCCAC
CCCATTGACGTCAATGGGAGTTTGTTTTGGCACCAAAATCAACGGGACTTTCCAAAATGTCGTAACAACT
CCGCCCCATTGACGCAAATGGGCGGTAGGCGTGTACGGTGGGAGGTCTATATAAGCAGCGCGTTTTGCCT
GTACTGGGTCTCTCTGGTTAGACCAGATCTGAGCCTGGGAGCTCTCTGGCTAACTAGGGAACCCACTGCT
TAAGCCTCAATAAAGCTTGCCTTGAGTGCTTCAAGTAGTGTGTGCCCGTCTGTTGTGAGACTCTGGTAAC
TAGAGATCCCTCAGACCCTTTTAGTCAGTGTGGAAAATCTCTAGCAGTGGCGCCCGAACAGGGACTTGAA
AGCGAAAGGGAAACCAGAGGAGCTCTCTCGACGCAGGACTCGGCTTGCTGAAGCGCGCACGGCAAGAGGC
GAGGGGCGGCGACTGGTGAGTACGCCAAAAATTTTGACTAGCGGAGGCTAGAAGGAGAGAGATGGGTGCG
AGAGCGTCAGTATTAAGCGGGGGAGAATTAGATCGCGATGGGAAAAAATTCGGTTAAGGCCAGGGGGAAA
GAAAAAATATAAATTAAAACATATAGTATGGGCAAGCAGGGAGCTAGAACGATTCGCAGTTAATCCTGGC
CTGTTAGAAACATCAGAAGGCTGTAGACAAATACTGGGACAGCTACAACCATCCCTTCAGACAGGATCAG
AAGAACTTAGATCATTATATAATACAGTAGCAACCCTCTATTGTGTGCATCAAAGGATAGAGATAAAAGA
CACCAAGGAAGCTTTAGACAAGATAGAGGAAGAGCAAAACAAAAGTAAGACCACCGCACAGCAAGCGGCC
GGCCGCTGATCTTCAGACCTGGAGGAGGAGATATGAGGGACAATTGGAGAAGTGAATTATATAAATATAA
AGTAGTAAAAATTGAACCATTAGGAGTAGCACCCACCAAGGCAAAGAGAAGAGTGGTGCAGAGAGAAAAA
AGAGCAGTGGGAATAGGAGCTTTGTTCCTTGGGTTCTTGGGAGCAGCAGGAAGCACTATGGGCGCAGCGT
CAATGACGCTGACGGTACAGGCCAGACAATTATTGTCTGGTATAGTGCAGCAGCAGAACAATTTGCTGAG
GGCTATTGAGGCGCAACAGCATCTGTTGCAACTCACAGTCTGGGGCATCAAGCAGCTCCAGGCAAGAATC
CTGGCTGTGGAAAGATACCTAAAGGATCAACAGCTCCTGGGGATTTGGGGTTGCTCTGGAAAACTCATTT
GCACCACTGCTGTGCCTTGGAATGCTAGTTGGAGTAATAAATCTCTGGAACAGATTTGGAATCACACGAC
TTGGATGGAGTGGGACAGAGAAATTAACAATTACACAAGCTTAATACACTCCTTAATTGAAGAATCGCAA
AACCAGCAAGAAAAGAATGAACAAGAATTATTGGAATTAGATAAATGGGCAAGTTTGTGGAATTGGTTTA
ACATAACAAATTGGCTGTGGTATATAAAATTATTCATAATGATAGTAGGAGGCTTGGTAGGTTTAAGAAT
AGTTTTTGCTGTACTTTCTATAGTGAATAGAGTTAGGCAGGGATATTCACCATTATCGTTTCAGACCCAC
CTCCCAACCCCGAGGGGACCCGACAGGCCCGAAGGAATAGAAGAAGAAGGTGGAGAGAGAGACAGAGACA
GATCCATTCGATTAGTGAACGGATCGGCACTGCGTGCGCCAATTCTGCAGACAAATGGCAGTATTCATCC
ACAATTTTAAAAGAAAAGGGGGGATTGGGGGGTACAGTGCAGGGGAAAGAATAGTAGACATAATAGCAAC
AGACATACAAACTAAAGAATTACAAAAACAAATTACAAAAATTCAAAATTTTCGGGTTTATTACAGGGAC
AGCAGAGATCCAGTTTGGTTAATTAACTGCAGCCCCGATAAAATAAAAGATTTTATTTAGTCTCCAGAAA
AAGGGGGGAATGAAAGACCCCACCTGTAGGTTTGGCAAGCTAGCTGCAGTAACGCCATTTTGCAAGGCAT
GGAAAAATACCAAACCAAGAATAGAGAAGTTCAGATCAAGGGCGGGTACATGAAAATAGCTAACGTTGGG
CCAAACAGGATATCTGCGGTGAGCAGTTTCGGCCCCGGCCCGGGGCCAAGAACAGATGGTCACCGCAGTT
TCGGCCCCGGCCCGAGGCCAAGAACAGATGGTCCCCAGATATGGCCCAACCCTCAGCAGTTTCTTAAGAC
CCATCAGATGTTTCCAGGCTCCCCCAAGGACCTGAAATGACCCTGCGCCTTATTTGAATTAACCAATCAG
CCTGCTTCTCGCTTCTGTTCGCGCGCTTCTGCTTCCCGAGCTCTATAAAAGAGCTCACAACCCCTCACTC
GGCGCGCCAGTCCTCCGACAGACTGAGTCGCCCGGGGGTCTAGAACGCGTGCCGCCATGACCGAATACAA
ACCTACCGTGAGGCTGGCTACAAGAGATGATGTCCCAAGGGCTGTGAGAACACTGGCCGCCGCTTTTGCC
GATTACCCTGCCACACGCCACACTGTGGACCCAGATCGGCATATCGAGAGAGTGACTGAGCTGCAGGAAC
TGTTCCTGACCCGAGTGGGCCTGGACATTGGGAAGGTCTGGGTCGCAGACGATGGAGCAGCTGTGGCTGT
CTGGACCACACCAGAGAGCGTGGAAGCCGGAGCTGTCTTTGCAGAGATCGGCCCTAGAATGGCAGAACTG
AGCGGCTCCAGGCTGGCAGCACAGCAGCAGATGGAGGGACTGCTGGCCCCACACAGGCCTAAGGAACCAG
CATGGTTCCTGGCTACCGTGGGGGTCTCTCCTGACCATCAGGGCAAAGGACTGGGAAGTGCTGTGGTCCT
GCCAGGAGTGGAGGCTGCAGAACGAGCTGGAGTCCCTGCATTTCTGGAGACCTCTGCTCCACGAAACCTG
CCCTTCTATGAACGGCTGGGCTTTACTGTGACCGCAGATGTGGAGGTCCCCGAAGGACCTAGGACCTGGT
GCATGACACGCAAACCCGGCGCCTGAGCGATCGCCGCGGCCGCCTTCTTAACCCAACAGAAGGCTCGAGA
AGGTATATTGCTGTTGACAGTGAGCGATGCCAGCAAGATTCTTGGATATAGTGAAGCCACAGATGTATAT
CCAAGAATCTTGCTGGCACTGCCTACTGCCTCGGACTTCAAGGGGCTAGAATTCGGCAGCTGTAGATCTT
AGCCACTTTTTAAAAGAAAAGGGGGGACTGGAAGGGCTAACTGCATCCGGACTGTACTGGGTCTCTCTGG
TTAGACCAGATCTGAGCCTGGGAGCTCTCTGGCTAACTAGGGAACCCACTGCTTAAGCCTCAATAAAGCT
TGCCTTGAGTGCTTCAAGTAGTGTGTGCCCGTCTGTTGTGTGACTCTGGTAACTAGAGATCCCTCAGACC
CTTTTAGTCAGTGTGGAAAATCTCTAGCAGGGCCCGTTTCATGTGAGCAAAAGGCCAGCAAAAGGCCAGG
AACCGTAAAAAGGCCGCGTTGCTGGCGTTTTTCCATAGGCTCCGCCCCCCTGACGAGCATCACAAAAATC
GACGCTCAAGTCAGAGGTGGCGAAACCCGACAGGACTATAAAGATACCAGGCGTTTCCCCCTGGAAGCTC
CCTCGTGCGCTCTCCTGTTCCGACCCTGCCGCTTACCGGATACCTGTCCGCCTTTCTCCCTTCGGGAAGC
GTGGCGCTTTCTCATAGCTCACGCTGTAGGTATCTCAGTTCGGTGTAGGTCGTTCGCTCCAAGCTGGGCT
GTGTGCACGAACCCCCCGTTCAGCCCGACCGCTGCGCCTTATCCGGTAACTATCGTCTTGAGTCCAACCC
GGTAAGACACGACTTATCGCCACTGGCAGCAGCCACTGGTAACAGGATTAGCAGAGCGAGGTATGTAGGC
GGTGCTACAGAGTTCTTGAAGTGGTGGCCTAACTACGGCTACACTAGAAGAACAGTATTTGGTATCTGCG
CTCTGCTGAAGCCAGTTACCTTCGGAAAAAGAGTTGGTAGCTCTTGATCCGGCAAACAAACCACCGCTGG
TAGCGGTGGTTTTTTTGTTTGCAAGCAGCAGATTACGCGCAGAAAAAAAGGATCTCAAGAAGATCCTTTG
ATCTTTTCTACGGGGTCTGACGCTCAGTGGAACGAAAACTCACGTTAAGGGATTTTGGTCATGAGATTAT
CAAAAAGGATCTTCACCTAGATCCTTTTAAATTAAAAATGAAGTTTTAAATCAATCTAAAGTATATATGA
GTAAACTTGGTCTGACAGTTACCAATGCTTAATCAGTGAGGCACCTATCTCAGCGATCTGTCTATTTCGT
TCATCCATAGTTGCCTGACTCCCCGTCGTGTAGATAACTACGATACGGGAGGGCTTACCATCTGGCCCCA
GTGCTGCAATGATACCGCGAGACCCACGCTCACCGGCTCCAGATTTATCAGCAATAAACCAGCCAGCCGG
AAGGGCCGAGCGCAGAAGTGGTCCTGCAACTTTATCCGCCTCCATCCAGTCTATTAATTGTTGCCGGGAA
GCTAGAGTAAGTAGTTCGCCAGTTAATAGTTTGCGCAACGTTGTTGCCATTGCTACAGGCATCGTGGTGT
CACGCTCGTCGTTTGGTATGGCTTCATTCAGCTCCGGTTCCCAACGATCAAGGCGAGTTACATGATCCCC
CATGTTGTGCAAAAAAGCGGTTAGCTCCTTCGGTCCTCCGATCGTTGTCAGAAGTAAGTTGGCCGCAGTG
TTATCACTCATGGTTATGGCAGCACTGCATAATTCTCTTACTGTCATGCCATCCGTAAGATGCTTTTCTG
TGACTGGTGAGTACTCAACCAAGTCATTCTGAGAATAGTGTATGCGGCGACCGAGTTGCTCTTGCCCGGC
GTCAATACGGGATAATACCGCGCCACATAGCAGAACTTTAAAAGTGCTCATCATTGGAAAACGTTCTTCG
GGGCGAAAACTCTCAAGGATCTTACCGCTGTTGAGATCCAGTTCGATGTAACCCACTCGTGCACCCAACT
GATCTTCAGCATCTTTTACTTTCACCAGCGTTTCTGGGTGAGCAAAAACAGGAAGGCAAAATGCCGCAAA
AAAGGGAATAAGGGCGACACGGAAATGTTGAATACTCATACTCTTCCTTTTTCAATATTATTGAAGCATT
TATCAGGGTTATTGTCTCATGAGCGGATACATATTTGAATGTATTTAGAAAAATAAACAAATAGGGGTTC
CGCGCACATTTCCCCGAAAAGTGCCACCTGACGTCGACGGATCGGGAGATCTCCCGATCCCCTATGGTGC
ACTCTCAGTACAATCTGCTCTGATGCCGCATAGTTAAGCCAGTATCTGCTCCCTGCTTGTGTGTTGGAGG
TCGCTGAGTAGTGCGCGAGCAAAATTTAAGCTACAACAAGGCAAGGCTTGACCGACAATTGCATGAAGAA
TCTGCTTAGGGTTAGGCGTTTTGCGCTGCTTCGCGATGTACGGGCCAGATATACGCGCTGTGGAATGTGT
GTCAGTTAGGGTGTGGAAAGTCCCCAGGCTCCCCAGCAGGCAGAAGTATGCAAAGCATGCATCTCAATTA
GTCAGCAACCAGGTGTGGAAAGTCCCCAGGCTCCCCAGCAGGCAGAAGTATGCAAAGCATGCATCTCAAT
TAGTCAGCAACCATAGTCC
